>Addgene plasmid #232857 | pAAV-Syn-DIO-PinkyCaMP | addgene full sequence | sequence record 463042 | Addgene NGS Result
GGGCGATGGCCCACTACGTGAACCATCACCCT
[91 nt withheld, positions 33-123]
G
[124 nt withheld, positions 125-248]
CCCATTCGCCATTCAGGCTGCGCAACTGTTGGGAAGGGCGATCGGTGCGGGCCTCTTCGCTATTACGCCA
GCTGCGCGCTCGCTCGCTCACTGAGGCCGCCCGGGCAAAGCCCGGGCGTCGGGCGACCTTTGGTCGCCCG
GCCTCAGTGAGCGAGCGAGCGCGCAGAGAGGGAGTGGCCAACTCCATCACTAGGGGTTCCTTGTAGTTAA
TGATTAACCCGCCATGCTACTTATCTACGTAGCCATGCTCTAGGAAGATCGTAGGTTAATTAATCTAGAC
TGCAGAGGGCCCTGCGTATGAGTGCAAGTGGGTTTTAGGACCAGGATGAGGCGGGGTGGGGGTGCCTACC
TGACGACCGACCCCGACCCACTGGACAAGCACCCAACCCCCATTCCCCAAATTGCGCATCCCCTATCAGA
GAGGGGGAGGGGAAACAGGATGCGGCGAGGCGCGTGCGCACTGCCAGCTTCAGCACCGCGGACAGTGCCT
TCGCCCCCGCCTGGCGGCGCGCGCCACCGCCGCCTCAGCACTGAAGGCGCGCTGACGTCACTCGCCGGTC
CCCCGCAAACTCCCCTTCCCGGCCACCTTGGTCGCGTCCGCGCCGCCGCCGGCCCAGCCGGACCGCACCA
CGCGAGGCGCGAGATAGGGGGGCACGGGCGCGACCATCTGCGCTGCGGCGCCGGCGACTCAGCGCTGCCT
CAGTCTGCGGTGGGCAGCGGAGGAGTCGTGTCGTGCCTGAGAGCGCAGTCGAGAGGATCCATAACTTCGT
ATAATGTATGCTATACGAAGTTATGGGTCGATGGTGAGATCTGGACTAGAGGGTCGATGGTGATGCTTGG
ATCAAAATAGGAAGAATCCCAATGATAACTTCGTATAAAGTATCCTATACGAAGTTATTCACTTCGCTGT
CATCATTTGTACAAACTCTTCGTAGTTTACCTGACCATCCCCATCGATGTCTGCTACCCTGATCATTTCA
TCAACCTCCTCATCTGTTAACTTCTCTCCAAGGTCTGTCATCACGTGGCGAAGCTCTGCTGCGCCGATGT
AGCCATTGCCGTCCTTATCAAACACGCGGAACGCTTCTCTAATTTCCTCTTCACTGTCTGTGTCATTCAT
TTTTCTTGCCATCATCGTCAGGAACTCAGGGAAGTCGAATGTGCCGTCACCGTCGGCATCTACTTCATTG
ATCATGTCCTGCAGCTCTGCTTCTGTGGGGTTCTGCCCCAGAGACCGCATCACCGTCCCCAGCTCCTTGG
TTGTTATCGTCCCATCCCCGTCCTTGTCAAATAGGGAGAAAGCCTCTTTAAATTCTGCGATCTGCTCTTC
AGTCAGTTGGTCCAGAATAAACGCCGGCATCCAGCCCATTGTCTTCTTCTGCATTACGGGGCCGTCGGGG
GGGAAGTTGGTGCCGCGCAGCTTCACCTTGTAGATGAATACGCCGTCCTCCAGGGAGGTGTCCTGAAACA
CAACCACGGCGCCGCCGTCCTCGAAGTTCATCACGCGCTCCCACTTGAAGCCCTCGGGGAAGGACTGCTT
ATAGTAGTCGGGGATGTCGGCGGGGTGCTTAGTGAAGGCCCTGGAGCCGTACATGAACTGAGGGGACAGG
ATGTCCCAGGAGAAGGGCAGGGGGCCACCCTTGGTCACCGTCAGCTTGGCGGTCTGGGTACCCTCGTAGG
GGCGGCCCTCGCCCTCGCCCTCGATCTCGAACTCGTGGCCGTTTACGGAGCCCTCCATGTGCACCTTGTA
GCGCATGAACTCCTTGATCACTGCCTCGCCCTTGCTCACCATACTACCACCAGTTCCTCCCTTGTACAGC
TCGTCCATGCCGCCGGTGGAGTGGCGCGCCACGGAGCGTTCGTACTGTTCCACCACGGTGTAGTCCTCGT
TGTGGGAGGTGATGTCCAACTTGCGGTCGACGTTGTAGGCGCCGGGCATCTGCACGGGCTTCTTGGCAAT
ATAGGTGGTCTTGAAGTCCGCCAGGTAGCGGCCGCCGTCCTTCAGGCGCAGGGCCATCTTAATGTCGCCC
TTCAGCACGCCGTCCTCGGGGTACAACCGCTCCACAGACCAAGATCTTGAGCTCAGCCGACCTATAGCTC
TGACTGCGTGACCTGCCTTATTCCACTTACGACGTGATGAGTCGACCATTGATGAGTCGACCATTGTTGC
GAGATCCTTATCGTCATCGTCGTACAGATCCCGACCCATTTGCTGTCCACCAGTCATGCTAGCCATACCA
TGATGATGATGATGATGAGAACCTCCTCCAGTCTTGTTAATATCAAGTCCAGCCAACTTAAGAGCAAGCT
CGTTCTGCAGCATATAACTTCGTATAGCATACATTATACGAAGTTATGGGTCGATGGTGATGCTTGGCAA
TTCGGGTCGATGGTGAAGCATTGGTCTTCCTATTTTGATATAACTTCGTATAGGATACTTTATACGAAGT
TATGAATTCGATATCAAGCTTATCGATAATCAACCTCTGGATTACAAAATTTGTGAAAGATTGACTGGTA
TTCTTAACTATGTTGCTCCTTTTACGCTATGTGGATACGCTGCTTTAATGCCTTTGTATCATGCTATTGC
TTCCCGTATGGCTTTCATTTTCTCCTCCTTGTATAAATCCTGGTTGCTGTCTCTTTATGAGGAGTTGTGG
CCCGTTGTCAGGCAACGTGGCGTGGTGTGCACTGTGTTTGCTGACGCAACCCCCACTGGTTGGGGCATTG
CCACCACCTGTCAGCTCCTTTCCGGGACTTTCGCTTTCCCCCTCCCTATTGCCACGGCGGAACTCATCGC
CGCCTGCCTTGCCCGCTGCTGGACAGGGGCTCGGCTGTTGGGCACTGACAATTCCGTGGTGTTGTCGGGG
AAATCATCGTCCTTTCCTTGGCTGCTCGCCTGTGTTGCCACCTGGATTCTGCGCGGGACGTCCTTCTGCT
ACGTCCCTTCGGCCCTCAATCCAGCGGACCTTCCTTCCCGCGGCCTGCTGCCGGCTCTGCGGCCTCTTCC
GCGTCTTCGCCTTCGCCCTCAGACGAGTCGGATCTCCCTTTGGGCCGCCTCCCCGCATCGATACCGTCGA
CCCGGGCGGCCGCTCATAAAGCTCGACTGTGCCTTCTAGTTGCCAGCCATCTGTTGTTTGCCCCTCCCCC
GTGCCTTCCTTGACCCTGGAAGGTGCCACTCCCACTGTCCTTTCCTAATAAAATGAGGAAATTGCATCGC
ATTGTCTGAGTAGGTGTCATTCTATTCTGGGGGGTGGGGTGGGGCAGGACAGCAAGGGGGAGGATTGGGA
AGACAATAGCAGGCATGCTGGGGATGCGGTCCGGACTGTACAATTGCATTCATTTTATGTTTCAGGTTCA
GGGGGAGATGTGGGAGGTTTTTTAAAGCAAGTAAAACCTCTACAAATGTGGTAAAATCGATAAGGATCTT
CCTAGAGCATGGCTACGTAGATAAGTAGCATGGCGGGTTAATCATTAACTACAAGGAACCCCTAGTGATG
GAGTTGGCCACTCCCTCTCTGCGCGCTCGCTCGCTCACTGAGGCCGGGCGACCAAAGGTCGCCCGACGCC
CGGGCTTTGCCCGGGCGGCCTCAGTGAGCGAGCGAGCGCGCAGCTGCATTAATGAATCGGCCAACGCGCG
GGGAGAGGCGGTTTGCGTATTGGGCGCTCTTCCGCTTCCTCGCTCACTGACTCGCTGCGCTCGGTCGTTC
GGCTGCGGCGAGCGGTATCAGCTCACTCAAAGGCGGTAATACGGTTATCCACAGAATCAGGGGATAACGC
AGGAAAGAACATGTGAGCAAAAGGCCAGCAAAAGGCCAGGAACCGTAAAAAGGCCGCGTTGCTGGCGTTT
TTCCATAGGCTCCGCCCCCCTGACGAGCATCACAAAAATCGACGCTCAAGTCAGAGGTGGCGAAACCCGA
CAGGACTATAAAGATACCAGGCGTTTCCCCCTGGAAGCTCCCTCGTGCGCTCTCCTGTTCCGACCCTGCC
GCTTACCGGATACCTGTCCGCCTTTCTCCCTTCGGGAAGCGTGGCGCTTTCTCATAGCTCACGCTGTAGG
TATCTCAGTTCGGTGTAGGTCGTTCGCTCCAAGCTGGGCTGTGTGCACGAACCCCCCGTTCAGCCCGACC
GCTGCGCCTTATCCGGTAACTATCGTCTTGAGTCCAACCCGGTAAGACACGACTTATCGCCACTGGCAGC
AGCCACTGGTAACAGGATTAGCAGAGCGAGGTATGTAGGCGGTGCTACAGAGTTCTTGAAGTGGTGGCCT
AACTACGGCTACACTAGAAGAACAGTATTTGGTATCTGCGCTCTGCTGAAGCCAGTTACCTTCGGAAAAA
GAGTTGGTAGCTCTTGATCCGGCAAACAAACCACCGCTGGTAGCGGTGGTTTTTTTGTTTGCAAGCAGCA
GATTACGCGCAGAAAAAAAGGATCTCAAGAAGATCCTTTGATCTTTTCTACGGGGTCTGACGCTCAGTGG
AACGAAAACTCACGTTAAGGGATTTTGGTCATGAGATTATCAAAAAGGATCTTCACCTAGATCCTTTTAA
ATTAAAAATGAAGTTTTAAATCAATCTAAAGTATATATGAGTAAACTTGGTCTGACAGTTACCAATGCTT
AATCAGTGAGGCACCTATCTCAGCGATCTGTCTATTTCGTTCATCCATAGTTGCCTGACTCCCCGTCGTG
TAGATAACTACGATACGGGAGGGCTTACCATCTGGCCCCAGTGCTGCAATGATACCGCGAGACCCACGCT
CACCGGCTCCAGATTTATCAGCAATAAACCAGCCAGCCGGAAGGGCCGAGCGCAGAAGTGGTCCTGCAAC
TTTATCCGCCTCCATCCAGTCTATTAATTGTTGCCGGGAAGCTAGAGTAAGTAGTTCGCCAGTTAATAGT
TTGCGCAACGTTGTTGCCATTGCTACAGGCATCGTGGTGTCACGCTCGTCGTTTGGTATGGCTTCATTCA
GCTCCGGTTCCCAACGATCAAGGCGAGTTACATGATCCCCCATGTTGTGCAAAAAAGCGGTTAGCTCCTT
CGGTCCTCCGATCGTTGTCAGAAGTAAGTTGGCCGCAGTGTTATCACTCATGGTTATGGCAGCACTGCAT
AATTCTCTTACTGTCATGCCATCCGTAAGATGCTTTTCTGTGACTGGTGAGTACTCAACCAAGTCATTCT
GAGAATAGTGTATGCGGCGACCGAGTTGCTCTTGCCCGGCGTCAATACGGGATAATACCGCGCCACATAG
CAGAACTTTAAAAGTGCTCATCATTGGAAAACGTTCTTCGGGGCGAAAACTCTCAAGGATCTTACCGCTG
TTGAGATCCAGTTCGATGTAACCCACTCGTGCACCCAACTGATCTTCAGCATCTTTTACTTTCACCAGCG
TTTCTGGGTGAGCAAAAACAGGAAGGCAAAATGCCGCAAAAAAGGGAATAAGGGCGACACGGAAATGTTG
AATACTCATACTCTTCCTTTTTCAATATTATTGAAGCATTTATCAGGGTTATTGTCTCATGAGCGGATAC
ATATTTGAATGTATTTAGAAAAATAAACAAATAGGGGTTCCGCGCACATTTCCCCGAAAAGTGCCACCTA
AATTGTAAGCGTTAATATTTTGTTAAAATTCGCGTTAAATTTTTGTTAAATCAGCTCATTTTTTAACCAA
TAGGCCGAAATCGGCAAAATCCCTTATAAATCAAAAGAATAGACCGAGATAGGGT
[37 nt withheld, positions 5974-6010]
AAAGAACGTGGACTCCAACGTCAAAGGGCGAAAAACCGTCTATCA
Features (pLannotate 1.2.2; 23 found; start..end, strand, type, name):
    253..322     -  CDS            lacZα (fragment): LacZα fragment of β-galactosidase; lacZ fragment
    317..449     -  repeat_region  AAV2 ITR (fragment): inverted terminal repeat of adeno-associated virus serotype 2 inverted
    549..996     +  promoter       hSyn promoter: human synapsin I promoter; confers neuron-specific expression (Kügler et al., 2003)
   1009..1042    -  protein_bind   loxP: Cre-mediated recombination occurs in the 8-bp core sequence (GCATACAT). Cre recombinase
   1113..1146    -  protein_bind   lox2272: Cre-mediated recombination occurs in the 8-bp core sequence (GGATACTT). lox2272 sites are compatible with each other, but incompatible with loxP or loxN sites (Lee and Saito, 1988). Cre recombinase
   1147..1590    -  CDS            calmodulin: calcium-binding protein
   1609..2316    -  CDS            RRvT (fragment): RRvT is a basic (constitutively fluorescent) red fluorescent protein published in 2016, derived from Discosoma sp.. It has very low acid sensitivity.
   2326..2382    -  CDS            calmodulin-binding peptide: calmodulin-binding peptide from avian smooth muscle myosin light chain kinase
   2425..2448    -  CDS            Xpress™ tag: Xpress™ epitope tag, including an enterokinase recognition and cleavage site
   2452..2484    -  CDS            T7 tag (gene 10 leader): leader peptide from bacteriophage T7 gene 10 promotes efficient translation in E. coli
   2485..2505    -  CDS            capTEV™ (fragment): composite tag for in vivo biotinylation, TEV protease cleavage, and 6xHis tagging
   2572..2605    +  protein_bind   loxP: Cre-mediated recombination occurs in the 8-bp core sequence (GCATACAT). Cre recombinase
   2668..2701    +  protein_bind   lox2272: Cre-mediated recombination occurs in the 8-bp core sequence (GGATACTT). lox2272 sites are compatible with each other, but incompatible with loxP or loxN sites (Lee and Saito, 1988). Cre recombinase
   2702..2726    +  misc_feature   MCS (fragment): pBluescript multiple cloning site
   2726..3314    +  misc_feature   WPRE: woodchuck hepatitis virus posttranscriptional regulatory element
   3355..3562    +  polyA_signal   bGH poly(A) signal: bovine growth hormone polyadenylation signal
   3593..3661    -  CDS            large T antigen (fragment): large T antigen from SV40 (simian virus 40)
   3732..3865    +  repeat_region  AAV2 ITR: inverted terminal repeat of adeno-associated virus serotype 2 inverted
   3859..3915    -  CDS            lacI (fragment): lac repressor; lacI; The lac repressor binds to the lac operator to inhibit transcription in E. coli. This inhibition can be relieved by adding lactose or isopropyl-β-D-thiogalactopyranoside (IPTG).
   4098..4686    -  rep_origin     ori: high-copy-number ColE1/pMB1/pBR322/pUC origin of replication
   4857..5717    -  CDS            AmpR: β-lactamase; bla; confers resistance to ampicillin, carbenicillin, and related antibiotics
   5718..5822    -  promoter       AmpR promoter: bla
   5875..248     -  rep_origin     f1 ori (across the origin) (sequence partly withheld): f1 bacteriophage origin of replication; arrow indicates direction of (+) strand synthesis
