[The description below was written by a language model from this plasmid's Addgene catalogue record and pLannotate feature annotations shown in this document.]
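Description:
pAAV-Syn-DIO-PinkyCaMP is an adeno-associated virus transfer plasmid of about 6.06 kb, built on the pAAV-hSyn-DIO backbone, for Cre-dependent, neuron-directed expression of the red genetically encoded calcium indicator PinkyCaMP. In bacteria it is maintained through a ColE1/pUC-type origin and selected with ampicillin via the β-lactamase gene. An f1 phage origin is also present. The record lists it as low copy and grown in a recombination-limiting strain, which is common practice for ITR-containing plasmids. Two AAV2 inverted terminal repeats, one annotated only as a fragment, flank the expression cassette and define the segment that is packaged into recombinant AAV particles.

Within the ITRs, the human synapsin I promoter, which confers neuron-specific expression, sits upstream of a DIO (double-floxed inverted open reading frame) switch. The roughly 1.4 kb synthetic PinkyCaMP coding sequence lies in antisense orientation between opposing pairs of loxP and lox2272 sites. Because the two lox variants are mutually incompatible, Cre first inverts the cassette and then excises one site of each pair. This locks the open reading frame in the sense orientation, so the sensor is made only in Cre-expressing cells.

The sensor itself is annotated as calmodulin, a Discosoma-derived red fluorescent protein domain (mScarlet-based according to the catalogue entry, although the annotation tool labels it as an RRvT fragment) and a calmodulin-binding peptide from smooth muscle myosin light chain kinase. Short leader tags (His-type, T7 and Xpress) sit at the N-terminus. A WPRE and the bovine growth hormone polyadenylation signal follow to enhance transcript stability and processing. The short lacZα, lacI and SV40 large T antigen fragments in the table appear to be backbone remnants. The construct is intended for producing AAV for calcium imaging in genetically defined neuronal populations.
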