Addgene plasmid #232857: pAAV-Syn-DIO-PinkyCaMP
Purpose: An AAV vector expressing the mScarlet based calcium indicator PinkyCaMP under Syn promoter in a Cre-dependent manner (DIO, double floxed inverted open reading frame)
Depositing lab: Olivia Masseck. Depositing organization: Universitaet Bremen. Publication: PinkyCaMP a mScarlet-based calcium sensor with exceptional brightness, photostability, and multiplexing capabilities. Fink R, Imai S, Gockel N, Lauer G, Renken K, Wietek J, Lamothe-Molina PJ, Furhmann F, Mittag M, Ziebarth T, Canziani A, Kubitschke M, Kistmacher V, Kretschmer A, Sebastian E, Schmitz D, Terai T, Grundemann J, Hassan S, Patriarchi T, Reiner A, Fuhrmann M, Campbell RE, Masseck OA. bioRxiv [Preprint]. 2025 Jan 11:2024.12.16.628673. doi: 10.1101/2024.12.16.628673. PubMed 39763884.
Backbone
  Vector backbone: pAAV-hSyn-DIO
  Backbone size w/o insert (bp): 4630
  Total vector size (bp): 6057
  Vector type: Mammalian Expression, AAV
Growth in bacteria
  Bacterial resistance: Ampicillin, 100 μg/mL
  Growth temperature: 37°C
  Growth strain: NEB Stable
  Copy number: Low Copy
Gene/Insert
  Gene/Insert name: PinkyCaMP
  Species: Synthetic
  Insert size (bp): 1425
  Promoter: hSyn
  Cloning method: Other
  Sequencing primers: 5′ CACTGAAGGCGCGCTGAC; 3′ CCACATAGCGTAAAAGGAGC
Terms and licenses: Academic/Nonprofit Terms; Industry Terms: Not Available to Industry
Depositor comments: Please visit https://doi.org/10.1101/2024.12.16.628673 for bioRxiv preprint.
How to cite: pAAV-Syn-DIO-PinkyCaMP was a gift from Olivia Masseck (Addgene plasmid # 232857 ; http://n2t.net/addgene:232857 ; RRID:Addgene_232857)
